Addgene plasmid #153622: pGBW-m4252904
Purpose: Mammalian expression plasmid for SARS-CoV-2 ORF10 protein
Depositing lab: Ginkgo Bioworks & Benjie Chen. Depositing organization: Ginkgo Bioworks.
Backbone
  Vector backbone: pTwist_CMV_Hygro_6 with AarI site removed
  Backbone size w/o insert (bp): 6525
  Vector type: Mammalian Expression
  Selectable markers: Hygromycin
Growth in bacteria
  Bacterial resistance: Ampicillin, 100 μg/mL
  Growth temperature: 37°C
  Growth strain: DH5alpha
  Copy number: High Copy
Gene/Insert
  Gene/Insert name: SARS-CoV-2 ORF10 protein
  Species: Severe acute respiratory syndrome coronavirus 2
  Insert size (bp): 110
  Mutation: wt
  Entrez Gene: ORF10 (a.k.a. GU280_gp11)
  Promoter: CMV
  Tag / fusion protein: Cleavable TEV;V5 (C terminal on backbone)
  Cloning method: Unknown
Resource information
  A portion of this plasmid was derived from a plasmid made by: GinkgoBioworks
Depositor comments: NCBI reference sequence: 43740576
How to cite: pGBW-m4252904 was a gift from Ginkgo Bioworks & Benjie Chen (Addgene plasmid # 153622 ; http://n2t.net/addgene:153622 ; RRID:Addgene_153622)
