[The description below was written by a language model from this plasmid's Addgene catalogue record and pLannotate feature annotations shown in this document.]
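Description:
pGBW-m4252904 is a mammalian expression plasmid for the ORF10 protein of SARS-CoV-2, built on the pTwist_CMV_Hygro_6 backbone from which an AarI site has been removed. It is maintained in E. coli as a high-copy plasmid through a ColE1/pUC-type origin and selected with ampicillin via the β-lactamase gene. For selection in mammalian cells it carries a hygromycin B phosphotransferase cassette driven by the human ubiquitin C promoter and closed by a synthetic polyadenylation signal.

The payload is the wild-type ORF10 coding sequence, a very short insert of about 110 bp. According to the catalogue entry it is expressed from the CMV promoter and fused at its C terminus to a backbone-encoded V5 epitope preceded by a TEV protease cleavage site. The V5 tag allows detection or immunoprecipitation with anti-V5 antibodies, and the tag can be removed by TEV digestion. The automated feature table detects the CMV enhancer and CMV promoter fragments on the reverse strand, together with an SV40 poly(A) signal, synthetic poly(A) signals, bacterial rrnG and T7 terminators, and 5' and 3' β-globin insulator elements that help isolate the transcription units from one another. It does not annotate ORF10, the TEV site or the V5 tag, so their exact positions and the terminator serving the ORF10 transcript cannot be confirmed from the table. The short bla(M) and SV40 large T antigen hits are fragments and probably reflect residual backbone sequence rather than functional genes.

The plasmid suits transient or hygromycin-selected stable expression of tagged ORF10 in mammalian cells. The record does not state a more specific application.
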