Features (pLannotate 1.2.2; 18 found; start..end, strand, type, name):
     10..58      +  polyA_signal   poly(A) signal: synthetic polyadenylation signal
     76..122     +  terminator     T7 terminator: transcription terminator for bacteriophage T7 RNA polymerase
    127..198     -  misc_feature   5' β-globin insulator: insulator upstream of the human β-globin locus (Farrell et al., 2002)
    350..486     -  terminator     rrnG terminator: transcription terminator from the E. coli ribosomal RNA rrnG operon (Albrechtsen et al., 1991)
    499..1359    -  CDS            AmpR: β-lactamase; bla; confers resistance to ampicillin, carbenicillin, and related antibiotics
   1625..1673    -  polyA_signal   poly(A) signal: synthetic polyadenylation signal
   1701..2722    -  CDS            HygR (fragment): hygromycin B phosphotransferase confers resistance to hygromycin
   2732..3941    -  promoter       UbC promoter: human ubiquitin C promoter
   4205..4269    +  CDS            bla(M) (fragment): β-lactamase lacking the signal sequence; bla(M); allows cytosolic expression of β-lactamase
   4441..5029    +  rep_origin     ori: high-copy-number ColE1/pMB1/pBR322/pUC origin of replication
   5255..5326    -  misc_feature   3' β-globin insulator: insulator downstream of the human β-globin locus (Farrell et al., 2002)
   5371..5507    -  terminator     rrnG terminator: transcription terminator from the E. coli ribosomal RNA rrnG operon (Albrechtsen et al., 1991)
   5537..5583    -  terminator     T7 terminator: transcription terminator for bacteriophage T7 RNA polymerase
   5606..5675    +  CDS            large T antigen (fragment): large T antigen from SV40 (simian virus 40)
   5698..5819    +  polyA_signal   SV40 poly(A) signal: SV40 polyadenylation signal
   6139..6190    -  promoter       CMVd2 promoter: truncated human cytomegalovirus (CMV) immediate early promoter that yields moderately reduced expression relative to the full-length promoter
   6253..6270    +  promoter       CMV promoter (fragment): human cytomegalovirus (CMV) immediate early promoter
   6343..6646    -  enhancer       CMV enhancer: human cytomegalovirus immediate early enhancer
>Addgene plasmid #153622 | pGBW-m4252904 | addgene full sequence | sequence record 300572 | Ginkgo NGS Result
CAGTTAGATAATAAAATCGCTATCCATCGAAGATGGATGTGTGTTGGTTTTTTGTGTGTGTAACGCAACG
ATTGATAGCATAACCCCTTGGGGCCTCTAAACGGGTCTTGAGGGGTTTTTTGAATTGAGAGGTAGCTGAA
GCTGCTGTTATGACCACTAGAGGGAAGAAGATACCTGTGGAGCTAATGGTCCAAGATGTCGGGAGCCGCG
ATCGCTGCCAAAAAGGTAAGCTGACGATAGCTGACGAGATTCGATGCCCGACGAGCAAATGAGCGCCACG
GCTGTTCGCGTAAGCTCGAAACGACGGAGATTCGATAGAGCCAGAGTCGAGTTTAAACGATTCGGGATCT
TAAGGATAAATTTCTGGTAAGGAGGACACGTATGGAAGTGGGCAAGTTGGGGAAGCCGTATCCGTTGCTG
AATCTGGCATATGTGGGAGTATAAGACGCGCAGCGTCGCATCAGGCATTTTTTTCTGCGCCAATGCACCT
AGAATCGGTTACCAATGCTTAATCAGTGAGGCACCTATCTCAGCGATCTGTCTATTTCGTTCATCCATAG
TTGCCTGACTCCCCGTCGTGTAGATAACTACGATACGGGAGGGCTTACCATCTGGCCCCAGTGCTGCAAT
GATACCGCGAGACCCACGCTCACCGGCTCCAGATTTATCAGCAATAAACCAGCCAGCCGGAAGGGCCGAG
CGCAGAAGTGGTCCTGCAACTTTATCCGCCTCCATCCAGTCTATCAACTGTTGCCGGGAAGCTAGAGTAA
GTAGTTCGCCAGTTAATAGTTTACGCAAGGTTGTTGCCATTGCTACAGGCATCGTGGTGTCACGCTCGTC
GTTTGGTATGGCTTCATTCAGCTCCGGTTCCCAACGATCAAGGCGAGTTACATGATCCCCCATGTTGTGC
AAAAAAGCGGTTAGCTCCTTCGGTCCTCCAATCGTTGTCAGAAGTAAGTTGGCCGCAGTGTTATCACTCA
TGGTTATGGCAGCACTGCATAATTCTCTTACTGTCATGCCATCCGTAAGATGCTTTTCTGTGACTGGTGA
ATACTCAACCAAGTCATTCTGAGAATAGTGTATGCGGCGACCGAGTTGCTCTTGCCCGGCGTCAATACGG
GATAATACCGCGCCACATAGCAGAACTTTAAAAGTGCTCATCATTGGAAAGCGTTCTTCGGGGCGAAAAC
TCTCAAGGATCTTACCGCTGTTGAGATCCAGTTCGATGTAACCCACTCGCGCACCCAACTGATCTTCAGC
ATCTTTTACTTTCACCAGCGTTTCTGGGTGAGCAAAAACAGGAAGGCAAAATGCCGCAAAAAAGGGAATA
AGGGCGACACGGAAATGTTGAATACTCATGCGAAAGCCTCCTGCTGATCCTGTCTCTTGATAGATGTTTG
CAAAAGCTAGGACTCGATTATACGTTGACCGATCAGACTATCAATATCTAGGTTTAAACAGATCGGTACG
CTGCCGTGACCAGGCTTGAGTACAATATCTGACGATTGGACTTCCTGGGTCCCAAGCTGGATTCCGACTG
GCTGACTGCCAAGCAACGATATGGATCGTCGAGACTCGCACTGAGAGGATCGTTCTCGGTACACCAGGCG
CGCCTAGCGTTACACACACAAAAAACCAACACACATCCATCTTCGATGGATAGCGATTTTATTATCTAAG
ACTAGGCTTACATACTAGCTTATTCCTTTGCCCTCGGACGAGTGCTGGGGCGTCGGTTTCCACTATCGGC
GAGTACTTCTACACAGCCATCGGTCCAGACGGCGGCGCTTCTGCGGGCGATTTGTGTACGCCCGACAGTC
CCGGCTCCGGATCGGACGATTGCGTCGCATCGACCCTGCGCCCAAGCTGCATCATCGAAATTGCCGTCAA
CCAAGCTCTGATAGAGTTGGTCAAGACCAATGCGGAGCATATACGCCCGGAGCCGGGGCGATCCTGCAAG
CTCCGGATGCCTCCGCTCGAAGTAGCGCGTCTGCTGCTCCATACAAGCCAACCACGGCCTCCAGAAGAAG
ATGTTGGCGACCTCGTATTGGGAATCCCCGAACATCGCCTCGCTCCAGTCAATGACCGCTGTTATGCGGC
CATTGTCCGTCAGGACATTGTTGGAGCCGAAATCCGCGTGCACGAGGTGCCGGACTTCGGGGCAGTCCTC
GGCCCAAAGCATCAGCTCATCGAGAGCCTGCGCGACGGACGCACTGACGGTGTCGTCCATCACAGTTTGC
CAGTGATACACATGGGGATCAGCAATCGCGCATATGAAATCACGCCATGTAGTGTATTGACCGATTCCTT
GCGGTCCGAATGGGCCGAACCCGCTCGTCTGGCTAAGATCGGCGGCAGCGATGGCATCCATTGCCTCCGC
GACCGGCTGCAGAACAGCGGGCAGTTCGGTTTCAGGCAGGTCTTGCAACGTGACACCCTGTGCACGGCGG
GAGATGCAATAGGTCAGGCTCTCGCTGAACTCCCCAATGTCAAGCACTTCCGGAATCGGGAGCGCGGCGG
ATGCAAAGTGCCGATAAACATAACGATCTTTGTAGAAACCATCGGCGCAGCTATTTACCCGCAGGACATA
TCCACGCCCTCCTACATCGAAGCTGAAAGCACGAGATTCTTCGCCCTCCGAGAGCTGCATCAGGTCGGAG
ACGCTGTCGAACTTTTCGATCAGAAACTTCTCGACAGACGTCGCGGTGAGTTCAGGCTTTTTACCCATGT
TGTCTAACAAAAAAGCCAAAAACGGCCAGAATTTAGCGGACAATTTACAAGTCTAACACTGAAAATTACA
TATTGACCCAAATGATTACATTTCAAAAGGTGCCTAAAAAACTTCACAAAACACACTCGCCAACCCCGAG
CGCATAGTTCAAAACCGGAGCTTCAGCTACTTAAGAAGATAGGTACATAAAACCGACCAAAGAAACTGAC
GCCTCACTTATCCCTCCCCTCACCAGAGGTCCGGCGCCTGTCGATTCAGGAGAGCCTACCCTAGGCCCGA
ACCCTGCGTCCTGCGACGGAGAAAAGCCTACCGCACACCTACCGGCTGGTGGCCCCACCCTGCATTATAA
GCCAACAGAACGGGTGACGTCACGACACGACGAGGGCGCGCGCTCCCAAAGGTACGGGTGCACTGCCCAA
CGGCACCGCCATAACTGCCGCCCCCGCAACAGACGACAAACCGAGTTCTCCAGTCAGTGACAAACTTCAC
GTCAGGGTCCCCAGATGGTGCCCAGCCCATCTCACCCGAATAAGAGCTTTCCCGCATTAGCGAAGGGCTC
AAGACCTTGGGTTCTTGCCGCCCACCATGCCCCCCACCTTGTTTCAACGACCTCACAGCCCGCCTCACAA
GCGTCTTCCATTCAAGACTCGGGAACAGCCGCCATTTTGCTGCGCTCCCCCCAACCCCCAGTTCAGGGCA
ACCTTGCTCGCGGACCCAGACTACAGCCCTTGGCGGTCTCTCCACACGCTTCCGTCCCACCGAGCGGCCC
GGCGGCCACGAAAGCCCCGGCCAGCCCAGCAGCCCGCTACTCACCAAGTGACGATCACAGCGATCCACAA
ACAAGAACCGCGACCCAAATCCCGGCTGCGACGGAACTAGCTGTGCCACACCCGGCGCGTCCTTATATAA
TCATCGGCGTTCACCGCCCCACGGAGATCCCTCCGCAGAATCGCCGAGAAGGGACTACTTTTCCTCGCCT
GTTCCGCTCTCTGGAAAGAAAACCAGTGCCCTAGAGTCACCCAAGTCCCGTCCTAAAATGTCCTTCTGCT
GATACTGGGGTTCTAAGGCCGAGTCTTATGAGCAGCGGGCCGCTGTCCTGAGCGTCCGGGCGGAAGGATC
AGGACGCTCCTGCGCCCTTCGTCTGACGTGGCAGCGCTCGCCGTGACGAGGGGGGCGCCCGCGGGAGGCG
CCAAAACCCGGCGCGGAGGCCAGGCGCGCCCCGATTTCGATATTCCTCGGATCTCGGATAGATCGGGATT
GAGGATGTAGGTTGAACTTCTCTCGGGTGATCCCGATCTCGGATATTCGGGATTGGAGTAATACCTGGCG
ATAGGCGCTGCCAAGCAATAGCCAAGGCGCAAGGCCGGCCAAGAGACTTGCGATAGTTCGTTCGAGAGGT
AGCCTGCAAGATGGATCGGACGAAAGGTTTGAAGATTTTCCGACGAGGGCCTTGGAGAGTTCGGAAATTT
AAATGCAACTATGGATGAACGAAATAGACAGATCGCTGAGATAGGTGCCTCACTGATTAAGCATTGGTAA
CTGTCAGACCAAGTTTACTCATATATACTTTAGATTGATTTAAAACTTCATTTTTAATTTAAAAGGATCT
AGGTGAAGATCCTTTTTGATAATCTCATGACCAAAATCCCTTAACGTGAGTTTTCGTTCCACTGAGCGTC
AGACCCCGTAGAAAAGATCAAAGGATCTTCTTGAGATCCTTTTTTTCTGCGCGTAATCTGCTGCTTGCAA
ACAAAAAAACCACCGCTACCAGCGGTGGTTTGTTTGCCGGATCAAGAGCTACCAACTCTTTTTCCGAAGG
TAACTGGCTTCAGCAGAGCGCAGATACCAAATACTGTTCTTCTAGTGTAGCCGTAGTTAGGCCACCACTT
CAAGAACTCTGTAGCACCGCCTACATACCTCGCTCTGCTAATCCTGTTACCAGTGGCTGCTGCCAGTGGC
GATAAGTCGTGTCTTACCGGGTTGGACTCAAGACGATAGTTACCGGATAAGGCGCAGCGGTCGGGCTGAA
CGGGGGGTTCGTGCACACAGCCCAGCTTGGAGCGAACGACCTACACCGAACTGAGATACCTACAGCGTGA
GCTATGAGAAAGCGCCACGCTTCCCGAAGGGAGAAAGGCGGACAGGTATCCGGTAAGCGGCAGGGTCGGA
ACAGGAGAGCGCACGAGGGAGCTTCCAGGGGGAAACGCCTGGTATCTTTATAGTCCTGTCGGGTTTCGCC
ACCTCTGACTTGAGCGTCGATTTTTGTGATGCTCGTCAGGGGGGCGGAGCCTATGGAAAAACGCCAGCAA
CGCGGCCTTTTTACGGTTCCTGGCCTTTTGCTGGCCTTTTGCTCACATGATTTAAATGAAACTCGTAATC
GGAGAACGGGTGCAATAGCAAGGACCAGATCGAACTTGACTGACGCAATTCTGAGCGTAGTCGAAACCCA
GACAAGTCGATCTCGCCAAGTAGCTGACTTGACTGGTTAATTAAGTTTCGATAGCCCAAGGTAACCAATG
AGATTAGGGAGGGAAGAAAGTTTGATGAACTACTTCTGACCCCTAGTGGTGTCCAGAAAAGACCATTAAA
GGAATGTCTTGATCGAAATCGAGAGATCGCCTGCAGGATAGCTGACGACCTTAAGGATAAATTTCTGGTA
AGGAGGACACGTATGGAAGTGGGCAAGTTGGGGAAGCCGTATCCGTTGCTGAATCTGGCATATGTGGGAG
TATAAGACGCGCAGCGTCGCATCAGGCATTTTTTTCTGCGCCAATGCCGGTAGATAGCAATCCGGCCCGA
GGGGCACAAAAAACCCCTCAAGACCCGTTTAGAGGCCCCAAGGGGTTATGCTACGATACCGATAGAGATG
GGCCAATACCACATTTGTAGAGGTTTTACTTGCTTTAAAAAACCTCCCACACCTCCCCCTGAACCTGAAA
CATAAAATGAATGCAATTGTTGTTGTTAACTTGTTTATTGCAGCTTATAATGGTTACAAATAAAGCAATA
GCATCACAAATTTCACAAATAAAGCATTTTTTTCACTGCATTCTAGTTGTGGTTTGTCCAAACTCATCAA
TGTATCTTATCATGTCTGTGAGCTGAAGGTACGCTGTATCTCAGTCAGTCAAGCTAGCAGAGGCCTGCGG
ATCCTTAGGTAGAATCTAAGCCGAGAAGTGGATTGGGTATAGGTTTCCCCGACTGAAAGTAAAGGTTTTC
AGTTAGGTTAAAGTTCACGACGTCTACCTGAGCAATGTAATTGCGAGAGTTCATCCTACATAAAAGGAGT
GAATAGATCGTGAATGGAAAGGCGAAAACATTTATGTACCCCATGGTGGCGGCCGCTGGCGGGTGTGTCG
AGTGGATGGTAGGATCGACAAAGATCTGATCTGACGGTTCACTAAACCAGCTCTGCTTATATAGACCTCC
CACCGTACACGCCTACCGCCCATTTGCGTCAATGGGGCGGAGTTGTTACGACATTTTGGAAAGTCCCGTT
GATTTTGGTGCCAAAACAAACTCCCATTGACGTCAATGGGGTGGAGACTTGGAAATCCCCGTGAGTCAAA
CCGCTATCCACGCCCATTGATGTACTGCCAAAACCGCATCAGCATGGTAATAGCGATGACTAATACGTAG
ATGTACTGCCAAGTAGGAAAGTCCCATAAGGTCATGTACTGGGCATAATGCCAGGCGGGCCATTTACCGT
CATTGACGTCAATAGGGGGCGTACTTGGCATATGATACACTTGATGTACTGCCAAGTGGGCAGTTTACCG
TAAATACTCCACCCATTGACGTCAATGGAAAGTCCCTATTGGCGTTACTATGGGAACATACGTCATTATT
GACGTCAATGGGCGGGGGTCGTTGGGCGGTCAGCCAGGCGGGCCATTTACCGTAAGTTATGTAACGCGGA
ACTCCATATATGGGCTATGAACTAATGACCCCGTAATTGATTACTAGATCTGGCTACACTCGATCAG
